Addgene plasmid #169526: pTS2389-Tier1-PhCMV-p2a_mRuby
Purpose: Tier-1 vector encoding PhCMV-driven red fluorescent protein mRuby2 fused to a "self-cleaving" peptide p2a (PhCMV-p2a_mRuby2-pA).
Depositing lab: Martin Fussenegger. Depositing organization: ETH Zurich (Swiss Federal Institute of Technology). Publication: A versatile plasmid architecture for mammalian synthetic biology (VAMSyB). Haellman V, Strittmatter T, Bertschi A, Stucheli P, Fussenegger M. Metab Eng. 2021 Jul;66:41-50. doi: 10.1016/j.ymben.2021.04.003. Epub 2021 Apr 18. PubMed 33857582.
Backbone
  Vector backbone: pMM1 (pcDNA3.1-based)
  Backbone size w/o insert (bp): 4435
  Vector type: Mammalian Expression
  Selectable markers: Neomycin (select with G418)
Growth in bacteria
  Bacterial resistance: Ampicillin, 100 μg/mL
  Growth temperature: 37°C
  Growth strain: DH5alpha
  Copy number: High Copy
Gene/Insert
  Gene/Insert name: PCMV-driven P2A-fused enhanced yellow fluorescent protein (alt name: PCMV-P2A-eYFP)
  Species: Synthetic
  Promoter: PhCMV
  Cloning method: Restriction Enzyme; 5′ cloning site Unknown (unknown if destroyed)
  Sequencing primers: 5′ AmpStart; 3′ BGH-rev
Terms and licenses: Academic/Nonprofit Terms; Industry Terms: Not Available to Industry
How to cite: pTS2389-Tier1-PhCMV-p2a_mRuby was a gift from Martin Fussenegger (Addgene plasmid # 169526 ; http://n2t.net/addgene:169526 ; RRID:Addgene_169526)
