[The description below was written by a language model from this plasmid's Addgene catalogue record and pLannotate feature annotations shown in this document.]
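Description:
pTS2389-Tier1-PhCMV-p2a_mRuby is a mammalian expression plasmid of about 6 kb built on pMM1, a pcDNA3.1-derived backbone, and belongs to the "Tier-1" level of the VAMSyB modular plasmid architecture for mammalian synthetic biology. It is propagated in E. coli as a high-copy plasmid through its ColE1/pUC-type origin, with ampicillin selection from the β-lactamase gene. An f1 origin is also present. For selection in mammalian cells, an SV40 early promoter drives a neomycin phosphotransferase gene terminated by the SV40 polyadenylation signal, conferring G418 resistance. The short annotated fragments of ble, lacI, an HIV-1 LTR and the lac promoter/operator region look like backbone remnants rather than functional modules.

The payload is a single expression unit in which the human CMV immediate-early enhancer and promoter (PhCMV) drive the red fluorescent protein mRuby2, followed by the bovine growth hormone polyadenylation signal. A T7 promoter sits between the CMV promoter and the coding region. According to the stated purpose, mRuby2 is preceded by a P2A "self-cleaving" peptide. This element causes ribosomal skipping, so that an upstream coding sequence placed in frame would be produced as a separate protein alongside the reporter. The P2A itself is not annotated in the feature table, although there is unannotated space upstream of the mRuby2 coding sequence where it would fit.

The catalogue's insert field names a P2A-fused eYFP, which conflicts with the plasmid name, the purpose statement and the sequence annotation. These all indicate mRuby2, so the eYFP wording is probably a cataloguing error. The construct would serve as a constitutive red reporter module, or as a part for building co-expression cassettes within the VAMSyB system.
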