Features (pLannotate 1.2.2; 19 found; start..end, strand, type, name):
    118..421     +  enhancer       CMV enhancer: human cytomegalovirus immediate early enhancer
    422..625     +  promoter       CMV promoter: human cytomegalovirus (CMV) immediate early promoter
    621..654     +  LTR            5' LTR (truncated) (fragment): truncated 5' long terminal repeat (LTR) from HIV-1
    670..688     +  promoter       T7 promoter: promoter for bacteriophage T7 RNA polymerase
    825..1532    +  CDS            mRuby2: mRuby2 is a basic (constitutively fluorescent) red fluorescent protein published in 2012, derived from Entacmaea quadricolor. It has moderate acid sensitivity.
   1593..1817    +  polyA_signal   bGH poly(A) signal: bovine growth hormone polyadenylation signal
   1821..1842    +  promoter       SV40 promoter (fragment): SV40 enhancer and early promoter
   1863..2291    +  rep_origin     f1 ori (sequence partly withheld): f1 bacteriophage origin of replication; arrow indicates direction of (+) strand synthesis
   2305..2634    +  promoter       SV40 promoter: SV40 enhancer and early promoter
   2701..3492    +  CDS            neo: KKA2_KLEPN - Also known as kan, nptII. Experimental evidence at protein level: Swiss-Prot protein existence level 1. Resistance to kanamycin, neomycin, paromomycin, ribostamycin, butirosin and gentamicin B. From Klebsiella pneumoniae.
   3516..3674    +  CDS            ble (fragment): BLE_KLEPN - Experimental evidence at protein level: Swiss-Prot protein existence level 1. Binding protein with a strong affinity to the bleomycin family of antibiotics. Binds to CL990; an antimitotic-antibiotic compound. From Klebsiella pneumoniae.
   3669..3790    +  polyA_signal   SV40 poly(A) signal: SV40 polyadenylation signal
   3863..3879    -  protein_bind   lac operator: The lac repressor binds to the lac operator to inhibit transcription in E. coli. This inhibition can be relieved by adding lactose or isopropyl-β-D-thiogalactopyranoside (IPTG). lac repressor encoded by lacI
   3887..3917    -  promoter       lac promoter: promoter for the E. coli lac operon
   3932..3953    -  protein_bind   CAP binding site: CAP binding activates transcription in the presence of cAMP. E. coli catabolite activator protein
   3966..4058    -  CDS            lacI (fragment): lac repressor; lacI; The lac repressor binds to the lac operator to inhibit transcription in E. coli. This inhibition can be relieved by adding lactose or isopropyl-β-D-thiogalactopyranoside (IPTG).
   4241..4829    -  rep_origin     ori: high-copy-number ColE1/pMB1/pBR322/pUC origin of replication
   5000..5860    -  CDS            AmpR: β-lactamase; bla; confers resistance to ampicillin, carbenicillin, and related antibiotics
   5861..5965    -  promoter       AmpR promoter: bla
>Addgene plasmid #169526 | pTS2389-Tier1-PhCMV-p2a_mRuby | addgene full sequence | sequence record 364606 | Addgene NGS Result
TCGACGGATCGGGAGATCTCCACGCGTGGTACCCTCGAGTTGACATTGATTATTGAGTAGTTATTAATAG
TAATCAATTACGGGGTCATTAGTTCATAGCCCATATATGGAGTTCCGCGTTACATAACTTACGGTAAATG
GCCCGCCTGGCTGACCGCCCAACGACCCCCGCCCATTGACGTCAATAATGACGTATGTTCCCATAGTAAC
GCCAATAGGGACTTTCCATTGACGTCAATGGGTGGAGTATTTACGGTAAACTGCCCACTTGGCAGTACAT
CAAGTGTATCATATGCCAAGTACGCCCCCTATTGACGTCAATGACGGTAAATGGCCCGCCTGGCATTATG
CCCAGTACATGACCTTATGGGACTTTCCTACTTGGCAGTACATCTACGTATTAGTCATCGCTATTACCAT
GGTGATGCGGTTTTGGCAGTACATCAATGGGCGTGGATAGCGGTTTGACTCACGGGGATTTCCAAGTCTC
CACCCCATTGACGTCAATGGGAGTTTGTTTTGGCACCAAAATCAACGGGACTTTCCAAAATGTCGTAACA
ACTCCGCCCCATTGACGCAAATGGGCGGTAGGCGTGTACGGTGGGAGGTCTATATAAGCAGAGCTCTCTG
GCTAACTAGAGAACCCACTGCTTACTGGCTTATCGAAATTAATACGACTCACTATAGGGAGACCCAAGCT
GTTCGAAGCGGAATTCACCATGACTAGTGGTGGTTCTGGTGGAAGCGGAGCTACTAACTTCAGCCTGCTG
AAGCAGGCTGGTGACGTGGAGGAGAACCCTGGACCTGCTAGTGGTGGTTCTGGTGTGTCTAAGGGCGAAG
AGCTGATCAAGGAAAATATGCGTATGAAGGTGGTCATGGAAGGTTCGGTCAACGGCCACCAATTCAAATG
CACAGGTGAAGGAGAAGGCAATCCGTACATGGGAACTCAAACCATGAGGATCAAAGTCATCGAGGGAGGA
CCCCTGCCATTTGCCTTTGACATTCTTGCCACGTCGTTCATGTATGGCAGCCGTACTTTTATCAAGTACC
CGAAAGGCATTCCTGATTTCTTTAAACAGTCCTTTCCTGAGGGTTTTACTTGGGAAAGAGTTACGAGATA
CGAAGATGGTGGAGTCGTCACCGTCATGCAGGACACCAGCCTTGAGGATGGCTGTCTCGTTTACCACGTC
CAAGTCAGAGGGGTAAACTTTCCCTCCAATGGTCCCGTGATGCAGAAGAAGACCAAGGGTTGGGAGCCTA
ATACAGAGATGATGTATCCAGCAGATGGTGGTCTGAGGGGATACACTCATATGGCACTGAAAGTTGATGG
TGGTGGCCATCTGTCTTGCTCTTTCGTAACAACTTACAGGTCAAAAAAGACCGTCGGGAACATCAAGATG
CCCGGTATCCATGCCGTTGATCACCGCCTGGAAAGGTTAGAGGAAAGTGACAATGAAATGTTCGTAGTAC
AACGCGAACACGCAGTTGCCAAGTTCGCCGGGCTTGGTGGTGGGATGGACGAGCTGTACAAGGCTAGCGG
ATCCACCGGTGTCTAGAAAGCTTTGAGGCCGGCCTGCAGGGATCAGCCTCGACTGTGCCTTCTAGTTGCC
AGCCATCTGTTGTTTGCCCCTCCCCCGTGCCTTCCTTGACCCTGGAAGGTGCCACTCCCACTGTCCTTTC
CTAATAAAATGAGGAAATTGCATCGCATTGTCTGAGTAGGTGTCATTCTATTCTGGGGGGTGGGGTGGGG
CAGGACAGCAAGGGGGAGGATTGGGAAGACAATAGCAGGCATGCTGGGGATGCGGTGGGCTCTATGGCTT
CTGAGGCGGAAAGAACCAGCTGGGGCTCTAGGGGGTATCCCC
[124 nt withheld, positions 1863-1986]
C
[91 nt withheld, positions 1988-2078]
A
[49 nt withheld, positions 2080-2128]
CCTTTGACGTTGGAGTCCACGTTCTTT
[37 nt withheld, positions 2156-2192]
ACCCTATCTCGGTCTATTCTTTTGATTTATAAGGGATTTTGCCGATTTCGGCCTATTGGTTAAAAAATGA
GCTGATTTAACAAAAATTTAACGCGAATTAATTCTGTGGAATGTGTGTCAGTTAGGGTGTGGAAAGTCCC
CAGGCTCCCCAGCAGGCAGAAGTATGCAAAGCATGCATCTCAATTAGTCAGCAACCAGGTGTGGAAAGTC
CCCAGGCTCCCCAGCAGGCAGAAGTATGCAAAGCATGCATCTCAATTAGTCAGCAACCATAGTCCCGCCC
CTAACTCCGCCCATCCCGCCCCTAACTCCGCCCAGTTCCGCCCATTCTCCGCCCCATGGCTGACTAATTT
TTTTTATTTATGCAGAGGCCGAGGCCGCCTCTGCCTCTGAGCTATTCCAGAAGTAGTGAGGAGGCTTTTT
TGGAGGCCTAGGCTTTTGCAAAAAGCTCCCGGGAGCTTGTATATCCATTTTCGGATCTGATCAAGAGACA
GGATGAGGATCGTTTCGCATGATTGAACAAGATGGATTGCACGCAGGTTCTCCGGCCGCTTGGGTGGAGA
GGCTATTCGGCTATGACTGGGCACAACAGACAATCGGCTGCTCTGATGCCGCCGTGTTCCGGCTGTCAGC
GCAGGGGCGCCCGGTTCTTTTTGTCAAGACCGACCTGTCCGGTGCCCTGAATGAACTGCAGGACGAGGCA
GCGCGGCTATCGTGGCTGGCCACGACGGGCGTTCCTTGCGCAGCTGTGCTCGACGTTGTCACTGAAGCGG
GAAGGGACTGGCTGCTATTGGGCGAAGTGCCGGGGCAGGATCTCCTGTCATCTCACCTTGCTCCTGCCGA
GAAAGTATCCATCATGGCTGATGCAATGCGGCGGCTGCATACGCTTGATCCGGCTACCTGCCCATTCGAC
CACCAAGCGAAACATCGCATCGAGCGAGCACGTACTCGGATGGAAGCCGGTCTTGTCGATCAGGATGATC
TGGACGAAGAGCATCAGGGGCTCGCGCCAGCCGAACTGTTCGCCAGGCTCAAGGCGCGCATGCCCGACGG
CGAGGATCTCGTCGTGACCCATGGCGATGCCTGCTTGCCGAATATCATGGTGGAAAATGGCCGCTTTTCT
GGATTCATCGACTGTGGCCGGCTGGGTGTGGCGGACCGCTATCAGGACATAGCGTTGGCTACCCGTGATA
TTGCTGAAGAGCTTGGCGGCGAATGGGCTGACCGCTTCCTCGTGCTTTACGGTATCGCCGCTCCCGATTC
GCAGCGCATCGCCTTCTATCGCCTTCTTGACGAGTTCTTCTGAGCGGGACTCTGGGGTTCGAAATGACCG
ACCAAGCGACGCCCAACCTGCCATCACGAGATTTCGATTCCACCGCCGCCTTCTATGAAAGGTTGGGCTT
CGGAATCGTTTTCCGGGACGCCGGCTGGATGATCCTCCAGCGCGGGGATCTCATGCTGGAGTTCTTCGCC
CACCCCAACTTGTTTATTGCAGCTTATAATGGTTACAAATAAAGCAATAGCATCACAAATTTCACAAATA
AAGCATTTTTTTCACTGCATTCTAGTTGTGGTTTGTCCAAACTCATCAATGTATCTTATCATGTCTGTAT
ACCGTCGACCTCTAGCTAGAGCTTGGCGTAATCATGGTCATAGCTGTTTCCTGTGTGAAATTGTTATCCG
CTCACAATTCCACACAACATACGAGCCGGAAGCATAAAGTGTAAAGCCTGGGGTGCCTAATGAGTGAGCT
AACTCACATTAATTGCGTTGCGCTCACTGCCCGCTTTCCAGTCGGGAAACCTGTCGTGCCAGCTGCATTA
ATGAATCGGCCAACGCGCGGGGAGAGGCGGTTTGCGTATTGGGCGCTCTTCCGCTTCCTCGCTCACTGAC
TCGCTGCGCTCGGTCGTTCGGCTGCGGCGAGCGGTATCAGCTCACTCAAAGGCGGTAATACGGTTATCCA
CAGAATCAGGGGATAACGCAGGAAAGAACATGTGAGCAAAAGGCCAGCAAAAGGCCAGGAACCGTAAAAA
GGCCGCGTTGCTGGCGTTTTTCCATAGGCTCCGCCCCCCTGACGAGCATCACAAAAATCGACGCTCAAGT
CAGAGGTGGCGAAACCCGACAGGACTATAAAGATACCAGGCGTTTCCCCCTGGAAGCTCCCTCGTGCGCT
CTCCTGTTCCGACCCTGCCGCTTACCGGATACCTGTCCGCCTTTCTCCCTTCGGGAAGCGTGGCGCTTTC
TCATAGCTCACGCTGTAGGTATCTCAGTTCGGTGTAGGTCGTTCGCTCCAAGCTGGGCTGTGTGCACGAA
CCCCCCGTTCAGCCCGACCGCTGCGCCTTATCCGGTAACTATCGTCTTGAGTCCAACCCGGTAAGACACG
ACTTATCGCCACTGGCAGCAGCCACTGGTAACAGGATTAGCAGAGCGAGGTATGTAGGCGGTGCTACAGA
GTTCTTGAAGTGGTGGCCTAACTACGGCTACACTAGAAGAACAGTATTTGGTATCTGCGCTCTGCTGAAG
CCAGTTACCTTCGGAAAAAGAGTTGGTAGCTCTTGATCCGGCAAACAAACCACCGCTGGTAGCGGTGGTT
TTTTTGTTTGCAAGCAGCAGATTACGCGCAGAAAAAAAGGATCTCAAGAAGATCCTTTGATCTTTTCTAC
GGGGTCTGACGCTCAGTGGAACGAAAACTCACGTTAAGGGATTTTGGTCATGAGATTATCAAAAAGGATC
TTCACCTAGATCCTTTTAAATTAAAAATGAAGTTTTAAATCAATCTAAAGTATATATGAGTAAACTTGGT
CTGACAGTTACCAATGCTTAATCAGTGAGGCACCTATCTCAGCGATCTGTCTATTTCGTTCATCCATAGT
TGCCTGACTCCCCGTCGTGTAGATAACTACGATACGGGAGGGCTTACCATCTGGCCCCAGTGCTGCAATG
ATACCGCGAGACCCACGCTCACCGGCTCCAGATTTATCAGCAATAAACCAGCCAGCCGGAAGGGCCGAGC
GCAGAAGTGGTCCTGCAACTTTATCCGCCTCCATCCAGTCTATTAATTGTTGCCGGGAAGCTAGAGTAAG
TAGTTCGCCAGTTAATAGTTTGCGCAACGTTGTTGCCATTGCTACAGGCATCGTGGTGTCACGCTCGTCG
TTTGGTATGGCTTCATTCAGCTCCGGTTCCCAACGATCAAGGCGAGTTACATGATCCCCCATGTTGTGCA
AAAAAGCGGTTAGCTCCTTCGGTCCTCCGATCGTTGTCAGAAGTAAGTTGGCCGCAGTGTTATCACTCAT
GGTTATGGCAGCACTGCATAATTCTCTTACTGTCATGCCATCCGTAAGATGCTTTTCTGTGACTGGTGAG
TACTCAACCAAGTCATTCTGAGAATAGTGTATGCGGCGACCGAGTTGCTCTTGCCCGGCGTCAATACGGG
ATAATACCGCGCCACATAGCAGAACTTTAAAAGTGCTCATCATTGGAAAACGTTCTTCGGGGCGAAAACT
CTCAAGGATCTTACCGCTGTTGAGATCCAGTTCGATGTAACCCACTCGTGCACCCAACTGATCTTCAGCA
TCTTTTACTTTCACCAGCGTTTCTGGGTGAGCAAAAACAGGAAGGCAAAATGCCGCAAAAAAGGGAATAA
GGGCGACACGGAAATGTTGAATACTCATACTCTTCCTTTTTCAATATTATTGAAGCATTTATCAGGGTTA
TTGTCTCATGAGCGGATACATATTTGAATGTATTTAGAAAAATAAACAAATAGGGGTTCCGCGCACATTT
CCCCGAAAAGTGCCACCTGACG
